Addgene plasmid #241477: pMIHP-12508 HAT.S.VSVG
Purpose: (Empty Backbone) HAT.S.VSVG Flow Code Plasmid This plasmid is to be used with mRNAs.
Depositing lab: Adrian Liston. Depositing organization: Babraham Institute.
Backbone
  Vector backbone: p.MIHP — made from p.MIGII with the GFP element being replaced with the histone epitopes
  Vector type: Retroviral
  Tag / fusion protein: HAT; S; VSVG
Growth in bacteria
  Bacterial resistance: Ampicillin, 100 μg/mL
  Growth temperature: 30°C
  Growth strain: NEB Stable
  Copy number: Unknown
Gene/Insert
  Gene/Insert name: None
Resource information
  A portion of this plasmid was derived from a plasmid made by: The plasmids were generated using pro-code vectors received from Dr Brian Brown at Mount Sinai and we have their permission via email for these to be deposited.
Terms and licenses: Academic/Nonprofit Terms; Industry Terms: Not Available to Industry
Depositor comments: Any stbl competent cell strain can be used for growing this plasmid.
How to cite: pMIHP-12508 HAT.S.VSVG was a gift from Adrian Liston (Addgene plasmid # 241477 ; http://n2t.net/addgene:241477 ; RRID:Addgene_241477)
