[The description below was written by a language model from this plasmid's Addgene catalogue record and pLannotate feature annotations shown in this document.]
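Description:
pMIHP-12508 HAT.S.VSVG is a 6.4 kb gammaretroviral empty-backbone vector from a "flow code" barcoding series. According to the record, its p.MIHP backbone was derived from p.MIGII by replacing the GFP reporter with a histone carrying epitope tags, and part of the design comes from earlier pro-code vectors. In bacteria it is maintained by a high-copy ColE1/pUC-type origin and selected with ampicillin through the AmpR (β-lactamase) gene. The short tetracycline-resistance, lacI, rop, bom and lacZα fragments in the annotation are non-functional leftovers of earlier cloning vectors. The depositor recommends recombination-deficient "stable" strains, as is usual for plasmids carrying repeated LTRs.

The viral cassette is bounded by murine embryonic stem cell virus 5' and 3' LTRs, with the MESV Ψ packaging signal and a truncated, start-codon-less MMLV gag segment that aids packaging of the genomic RNA. No gene of interest is present. The gap between gag and the EMCV IRES is presumably the insertion site inherited from the parent vector, though no cloning site is annotated there. The IRES drives translation of mouse histone H2B (H2bc3), which the record indicates is fused to the HAT, S and VSVG epitope tags. The small chicken LDHA fragment annotated just after H2B most likely corresponds to the HAT tag, which derives from that protein; the S and VSVG tags are not separately annotated.

This particular tag combination acts as a nuclear protein barcode that can be read out by antibody staining and flow cytometry, so that cells transduced with different constructs can be told apart in a pooled population. The depositor notes that the plasmid is for use with mRNAs, without further detail.
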