Features (pLannotate 1.2.2; 20 found; start..end, strand, type, name):
     32..233     -  CDS            TcR (fragment): tetracycline efflux protein; tet; confers resistance to tetracycline
    234..332     +  CDS            env (fragment): murine leukemia virus gPr80 envelope polyprotein precursor; env; proteolytically cleaved into gp70SU and p15TM subunits
    374..890     +  LTR            5' LTR: 5' long terminal repeat from murine embryonic stem cell virus
    954..1295    +  misc_feature   MESV Ψ: packaging signal of murine embryonic stem cell virus
   1362..1778    +  CDS            gag (truncated): truncated Moloney murine leukemia virus (MMLV) gag gene lacking the start codon
   1837..2397    +  misc_feature   IRES: internal ribosome entry site (IRES) of the encephalomyocarditis virus (EMCV)
   2400..2777    +  CDS            H2bc3: H2B1B_MOUSE - Also known as Hist1h2bb Experimental evidence at protein level: Swiss-Prot protein existence level 1. Core component of nucleosome. Nucleosomes wrap and compact DNA into chromatin, limiting DNA accessibility to the cellular machineries which require DNA as a template. Histones thereby play a central role in transcription regulation, DNA repair, DNA replication and chromosomal stability. DNA accessibility is regulated via a complex set of post-translational modifications of histones, also called histone code, and nucleosome remodeling. From Mus musculus (Mouse).
   2820..2876    +  CDS            LDHA (fragment): LDHA_CHICK - Experimental evidence at protein level: Swiss-Prot protein existence level 1. From Gallus gallus (Chicken).
   3019..3049    +  misc_feature   MCS (fragment): pUC18/19 multiple cloning site
   3169..3683    +  LTR            3' LTR: 3' long terminal repeat from murine embryonic stem cell virus
   3845..3861    -  protein_bind   lac operator: The lac repressor binds to the lac operator to inhibit transcription in E. coli. This inhibition can be relieved by adding lactose or isopropyl-β-D-thiogalactopyranoside (IPTG). lac repressor encoded by lacI
   3869..3899    -  promoter       lac promoter: promoter for the E. coli lac operon
   3914..3935    -  protein_bind   CAP binding site: CAP binding activates transcription in the presence of cAMP. E. coli catabolite activator protein
   3948..4040    -  CDS            lacI (fragment): lac repressor; lacI; The lac repressor binds to the lac operator to inhibit transcription in E. coli. This inhibition can be relieved by adding lactose or isopropyl-β-D-thiogalactopyranoside (IPTG).
   4223..4811    -  rep_origin     ori: high-copy-number ColE1/pMB1/pBR322/pUC origin of replication
   4982..5842    -  CDS            AmpR: β-lactamase; bla; confers resistance to ampicillin, carbenicillin, and related antibiotics
   5843..5947    -  promoter       AmpR promoter: bla
   6042..6077    +  CDS            rop (fragment): Rop protein, which maintains plasmids at low copy number; rop
   6179..6278    +  misc_feature   bom (fragment): basis of mobility region from pBR322
   6284..32      -  CDS            lacZα (fragment) (across the origin): LacZα fragment of β-galactosidase; lacZ fragment
>Addgene plasmid #241477 | pMIHP-12508 HAT.S.VSVG | addgene full sequence | sequence record 481826 | Addgene NGS Result
TTTTCCCAGTCACGACGTTGTAAAACGACGGCGCAAGGAATGGTGCATGCAAGGAGATGGCGCCCAACAG
TCCCCCGGCCACGGGGCCTGCCACCATACCCACGCCGAAACAAGCGCTCATGAGCCCGAAGTGGCGAGCC
CGATCTTCCCCATCGGTGATGTCGGCGATATAGGCGCCAGCAACCGCACCTGTGGCGCCGGTGATGCCGG
CCACGATGCGTCCGGCGTAGAGGCGATTAGTCCAATTTGTTAAAGACAGGATATCAGTGGTCCAGGCTCT
AGTTTTGACTCAACAATATCACCAGCTGAAGCCTATAGAGTACGAGCCATAGATAAAATAAAAGATTTTA
TTTAGTCTCCAGAAAAAGGGGGGAATGAAAGACCCCACCTGTAGGTTTGGCAAGCTAGCTTAAGTAACGC
CATTTTGCAAGGCATGGAAAATACATAACTGAGAATAGAGAAGTTCAGATCAAGGTTAGGAACAGAGAGA
CAGCAGAATATGGGCCAAACAGGATATCTGTGGTAAGCAGTTCCTGCCCCGGCTCAGGGCCAAGAACAGA
TGGTCCCCAGATGCGGTCCCGCCCTCAGCAGTTTCTAGAGAACCATCAGATGTTTCCAGGGTGCCCCAAG
GACCTGAAATGACCCTGTGCCTTATTTGAACTAACCAATCAGTTCGCTTCTCGCTTCTGTTCGCGCGCTT
CTGCTCCCCGAGCTCAATAAAAGAGCCCACAACCCCTCACTCGGCGCGCCAGTCCTCCGATAGACTGCGT
CGCCCGGGTACCCGTATTCCCAATAAAGCCTCTTGCTGTTTGCATCCGAATCGTGGACTCGCTGATCCTT
GGGAGGGTCTCCTCAGATTGATTGACTGCCCACCTCGGGGGTCTTTCATTTGGAGGTTCCACCGAGATTT
GGAGACCCCTGCCCAGGGACCACCGACCCCCCCGCCGGGAGGTAAGCTGGCCAGCGGTCGTTTCGTGTCT
GTCTCTGTCTTTGTGCGTGTTTGTGCCGGCATCTAATGTTTGCGCCTGCGTCTGTACTAGTTAGCTAACT
AGCTCTGTATCTGGCGGACCCGTGGTGGAACTGACGAGTTCTGAACACCCGGCCGCAACCCTGGGAGACG
TCCCAGGGACTTTGGGGGCCGTTTTTGTGGCCCGACCTGAGGAAGGGAGTCGATGTGGAATCCGACCCCG
TCAGGATATGTGGTTCTGGTAGGAGACGAGAACCTAAAACAGTTCCCGCCTCCGTCTGAATTTTTGCTTT
CGGTTTGGAACCGAAGCCGCGCGTCTTGTCTGCTGCAGCGCTGCAGCATCGTTCTGTGTTGTCTCTGTCT
GACTGTGTTTCTGTATTTGTCTGAAAATTAGGGCCAGACTGTTACCACTCCCTTAAGTTTGACCTTAGGT
CACTGGAAAGATGTCGAGCGGATCGCTCACAACCAGTCGGTAGATGTCAAGAAGAGACGTTGGGTTACCT
TCTGCTCTGCAGAATGGCCAACCTTTAACGTCGGATGGCCGCGAGACGGCACCTTTAACCGAGACCTCAT
CACCCAGGTTAAGATCAAGGTCTTTTCACCTGGCCCGCATGGACACCCAGACCAGGTCCCCTACATCGTG
ACCTGGGAAGCCTTGGCTTTTGACCCCCCTCCCTGGGTCAAGCCCTTTGTACACCCTAAGCCTCCGCCTC
CTCTTCCTCCATCCGCCCCGTCTCTCCCCCTTGAACCTCCTCGTTCGACCCCGCCTCGATCCTCCCTTTA
TCCAGCCCTCACTCCTTCTCTAGGCGCCGGAATTCCGAACAGTCTTCCGTAATAGAAGACACAAGGCTCG
AGCGGGATCAATTCCGCCCCCCCCCTAACGTTACTGGCCGAAGCCGCTTGGAATAAGGCCGGTGTGCGTT
TGTCTATATGTTATTTTCCACCATATTGCCGTCTTTTGGCAATGTGAGGGCCCGGAAACCTGGCCCTGTC
TTCTTGACGAGCATTCCTAGGGGTCTTTCCCCTCTCGCCAAAGGAATGCAAGGTCTGTTGAATGTCGTGA
AGGAAGCAGTTCCTCTGGAAGCTTCTTGAAGACAAACAACGTCTGTAGCGACCCTTTGCAGGCAGCGGAA
CCCCCCACCTGGCGACAGGTGCCTCTGCGGCCAAAAGCCACGTGTATAAGATACACCTGCAAAGGCGGCA
CAACCCCAGTGCCACGTTGTGAGTTGGATAGTTGTGGAAAGAGTCAAATGGCTCTCCTCAAGCGTATTCA
ACAAGGGGCTGAAGGATGCCCAGAAGGTACCCCATTGTATGGGATCTGATCTGGGGCCTCGGTGCACATG
CTTTACATGTGTTTAGTCGAGGTTAAAAAAACGTCTAGGCCCCCCGAACCACGGGGACGTGGTTTTCCTT
TGAAAAACACGATAATACCATGCCAGAGCCTTCTAAGTCTGCACCAGCCCCTAAGAAGGGATCTAAGAAA
GCCATCTCTAAGGCGCAGAAGAAGGATGGCAAGAAGCGCAAGCGCAGCCGCAAGGAGAGCTATTCGGTGT
ACGTGTACAAGGTGCTGAAGCAAGTGCACCCCGACACCGGCATCTCCTCCAAGGCCATGGGCATCATGAA
CTCGTTCGTGAACGACATCTTCGAGCGCATCGCGAGCGAGGCGTCCCGCCTGGCGCATTACAACAAGCGC
TCGACCATCACGTCCCGGGAGATCCAGACGGCCGTGCGCCTGCTGCTGCCCGGGGAGCTGGCCAAGCACG
CCGTGTCGGAGGGCACTAAGGCCGTCACCAAGTACACCAGCTCCAAGGACCCACCGGTCGCCACCGGATC
CACGGTCGCCACCATGGGCAAGGACCACCTGATCCACAACGTGCACAAGGAGTTCCACGCCCACGCCCAC
AACAAGGGAGGAGGCGGGGGAGGGAAGGAGACCGCCGCCGCCAAGTTCGAGAGGCAGCACATGGACAGCG
GAGGAGGCGGGGGAGGGTATACAGATATCGAAATGAATAGACTCGGAAAGGGCATGCTGATGGTGTAAGC
GGCCGCGACTCTAGAGTCGACCTGCAGGCATGCAAGCTTCAGGTAGCCGGCTAACGTTAACAACCGGTAC
CTCTAGAACTATAGCTAGCATGCGCAAATTTAAAGCGCTGATATCGATAAAATAAAAGATTTTATTTAGT
CTCCAGAAAAAGGGGGGAATGAAAGACCCCACCTGTAGGTTTGGCAAGCTAGCTTAAGTAACGCCATTTT
GCAAGGCATGGAAAATACATAACTGAGAATAGAGAAGTTCAGATCAAGGTTAGGAACAGAGAGACAGCAG
AATATGGGCCAAACAGGATATCTGTGGTAAGCAGTTCCTGCCCCGGCTCAGGGCCAAGAACAGATGGTCC
CCAGATGCGGTCCCGCCCTCAGCAGTTTCTAGAGAACCATCAGATGTTTCCAGGGTGCCCCAAGGACCTG
AAATGACCCTGTGCCTTATTTGAACTAACCAATCAGTTCGCTTCTCGCTTCTGTTCGCGCGCTTCTGCTC
CCCGAGCTCAATAAAAGAGCCCACAACCCCTCACTCGGCGCGCCAGTCCTCCGATAGACTGCGTCGCCCG
GGTACCCGTGTATCCAATAAACCCTCTTGCAGTTGCATCCGACTTGTGGTCTCGCTGTTCCTTGGGAGGG
TCTCCTCTGAGTGATTGACTACCCGTCAGCGGGGGTCTTTCATGGGTAACAGTTTCTTGAAGTTGGAGAA
CAACATTCTGAGGGTAGGAGTCGAATATTAAGTAATCCTGACTCAATTAGCCACTGTTTTGAATCCACAT
ACTCCAATACTCCTGAAATAGTTCATTATGGACAGCGCAGAAAGAGCTGGGGAGAATTGTGAAATTGTTA
TCCGCTCACAATTCCACACAACATACGAGCCGGAAGCATAAAGTGTAAAGCCTGGGGTGCCTAATGAGTG
AGCTAACTCACATTAATTGCGTTGCGCTCACTGCCCGCTTTCCAGTCGGGAAACCTGTCGTGCCAGCTGC
ATTAATGAATCGGCCAACGCGCGGGGAGAGGCGGTTTGCGTATTGGGCGCTCTTCCGCTTCCTCGCTCAC
TGACTCGCTGCGCTCGGTCGTTCGGCTGCGGCGAGCGGTATCAGCTCACTCAAAGGCGGTAATACGGTTA
TCCACAGAATCAGGGGATAACGCAGGAAAGAACATGTGAGCAAAAGGCCAGCAAAAGGCCAGGAACCGTA
AAAAGGCCGCGTTGCTGGCGTTTTTCCATAGGCTCCGCCCCCCTGACGAGCATCACAAAAATCGACGCTC
AAGTCAGAGGTGGCGAAACCCGACAGGACTATAAAGATACCAGGCGTTTCCCCCTGGAAGCTCCCTCGTG
CGCTCTCCTGTTCCGACCCTGCCGCTTACCGGATACCTGTCCGCCTTTCTCCCTTCGGGAAGCGTGGCGC
TTTCTCATAGCTCACGCTGTAGGTATCTCAGTTCGGTGTAGGTCGTTCGCTCCAAGCTGGGCTGTGTGCA
CGAACCCCCCGTTCAGCCCGACCGCTGCGCCTTATCCGGTAACTATCGTCTTGAGTCCAACCCGGTAAGA
CACGACTTATCGCCACTGGCAGCAGCCACTGGTAACAGGATTAGCAGAGCGAGGTATGTAGGCGGTGCTA
CAGAGTTCTTGAAGTGGTGGCCTAACTACGGCTACACTAGAAGAACAGTATTTGGTATCTGCGCTCTGCT
GAAGCCAGTTACCTTCGGAAAAAGAGTTGGTAGCTCTTGATCCGGCAAACAAACCACCGCTGGTAGCGGT
GGTTTTTTTGTTTGCAAGCAGCAGATTACGCGCAGAAAAAAAGGATCTCAAGAAGATCCTTTGATCTTTT
CTACGGGGTCTGACGCTCAGTGGAACGAAAACTCACGTTAAGGGATTTTGGTCATGAGATTATCAAAAAG
GATCTTCACCTAGATCCTTTTAAATTAAAAATGAAGTTTTAAATCAATCTAAAGTATATATGAGTAAACT
TGGTCTGACAGTTACCAATGCTTAATCAGTGAGGCACCTATCTCAGCGATCTGTCTATTTCGTTCATCCA
TAGTTGCCTGACTCCCCGTCGTGTAGATAACTACGATACGGGAGGGCTTACCATCTGGCCCCAGTGCTGC
AATGATACCGCGAGACCCACGCTCACCGGCTCCAGATTTATCAGCAATAAACCAGCCAGCCGGAAGGGCC
GAGCGCAGAAGTGGTCCTGCAACTTTATCCGCCTCCATCCAGTCTATTAATTGTTGCCGGGAAGCTAGAG
TAAGTAGTTCGCCAGTTAATAGTTTGCGCAACGTTGTTGCCATTGCTACAGGCATCGTGGTGTCACGCTC
GTCGTTTGGTATGGCTTCATTCAGCTCCGGTTCCCAACGATCAAGGCGAGTTACATGATCCCCCATGTTG
TGCAAAAAAGCGGTTAGCTCCTTCGGTCCTCCGATCGTTGTCAGAAGTAAGTTGGCCGCAGTGTTATCAC
TCATGGTTATGGCAGCACTGCATAATTCTCTTACTGTCATGCCATCCGTAAGATGCTTTTCTGTGACTGG
TGAGTACTCAACCAAGTCATTCTGAGAATAGTGTATGCGGCGACCGAGTTGCTCTTGCCCGGCGTCAATA
CGGGATAATACCGCGCCACATAGCAGAACTTTAAAAGTGCTCATCATTGGAAAACGTTCTTCGGGGCGAA
AACTCTCAAGGATCTTACCGCTGTTGAGATCCAGTTCGATGTAACCCACTCGTGCACCCAACTGATCTTC
AGCATCTTTTACTTTCACCAGCGTTTCTGGGTGAGCAAAAACAGGAAGGCAAAATGCCGCAAAAAAGGGA
ATAAGGGCGACACGGAAATGTTGAATACTCATACTCTTCCTTTTTCAATATTATTGAAGCATTTATCAGG
GTTATTGTCTCATGAGCGGATACATATTTGAATGTATTTAGAAAAATAAACAAATAGGGGTTCCGCGCAC
ATTTCCCCGAAAAGTGCCACCTGACGTCTAAGAAACCATTATTATCATGACATTAACCTATAAAAATAGG
CGTATCACGAGGCCCTTTCGTCTCGCGCGTTTCGGTGATGACGGTGAAAACCTCTGACACATGCAGCTCC
CGGAGACGGTCACAGCTTGTCTGTAAGCGGATGCCGGGAGCAGACAAGCCCGTCAGGGCGCGTCAGCGGG
TGTTGGCGGGTGTCGGGGCTGGCTTAACTATGCGGCATCAGAGCAGATTGTACTGAGAGTGCACCATATG
CGGTGTGAAATACCGCACAGATGCGTAAGGAGAAAATACCGCATCAGGCGCCATTCGCCATTCAGGCTGC
GCAACTGTTGGGAAGGGCGATCGGTGCGGGCCTCTTCGCTATTACGCCAGCTGGCGAAAGGGGGATGTGC
TGCAAGGCGATTAAGTTGGGTAACGCCAGGG
